>Addgene plasmid #203627 | FB406 | addgene full sequence | sequence record 405897 | Addgene NGS Result
GGAGAACCAGTTTAAATCAACTGATTAAAGGTGCCGAACGAGCTATAAATGATATAACAATATTAAAGCA
TTAATTAGAGCAATATCAGGCCGCGCACGAAAGGCAACTTAAAAAGCGAAAGCGCTCTACTAAACAGATT
ACTTTTGAAAAAGGCACATCAGTATTTAAAGCCCGAATCCTTATTAAGCGCCGAAATCAGGCAGATAAAG
CCATACAGGCAGATAGACCTCTACCTATTAAATCGGCTTCTAGGCGCGCTCCATCTAAATGTTCTGGCTG
TGGTGTACAGGGGCATAAAATTACGCACTACCCGAATCGATAGAACTACTCATTTTTATATAGAAGTCAG
AATTCATGGTGTTTTGATCATTTTAAATTTTTATATGGCGGGTGGTGGGCAACTCGCTTGCGCGGGCAAC
TCGCTTACCGATTACGTTAGGGCTGATATTTACGTAAAAATCGTCAAGGGATGCAAGACCAAAGTAGTAA
AACCCCGGAGTCAACAGCATCCAAGCCCAAGTCCTTCACGGAGAAACCCCAGCGTCCACATCACGAGCGA
AGGACCACCTCTAGGCATCGGACGCACCATCCAATTAGAAGCAGCAAAGCGAAACAGCCCAAGAAAAAGG
TCGGCCCGTCGGCCTTTTCTGCAACGCTGATCACGGGCAGCGATCCAACCAACACCCTCCAGAGTGACTA
GGGGCGGAAATTTAAAGGGATTAATTTCCACTCAACCACAAATCACAGTCGTCCCCGGTATTGTCCTGCA
GAATGCAATTTAAACTCTTCTGCGAATCGCTTGGATTCCCCGCCCCTGGCCGTAGAGCTTAAAGTATGTC
CCTTGTCGATGCGATGTATCACAACATATAAATACTAGCAAGGGATGCCATGCTTGGAGGATAGCAACCG
ACAACATCACATCAAGCTCTCCCTTCTCTGAACAATAAACCCCACAGAAGGCATTTAATGTGAGACCACT
CATCGCGACTAGTAGCGGCCGCTGCAGTCCGGCAAAAAAGGGCAAGGTGTCACCACCCTGCCCTTTTTCT
TTAAAACCGAAAAGATTACTTCGCGTTATGCAGGCTTCCTCGCTCACTGACTCGCTGCGCTCGGTCGTTC
GGCTGCGGCGAGCGGTATCAGCTCACTCAAAGGCGGTAATACGGTTATCCACAGAATCAGGGGATAACGC
AGGAAAGAACATGTGAGCAAAAGGCCAGCAAAAGGCCAGGAACCGTAAAAAGGCCGCGTTGCTGGCGTTT
TTCCACAGGCTCCGCCCCCCTGACGAGCATCACAAAAATCGACGCTCAAGTCAGAGGTGGCGAAACCCGA
CAGGACTATAAAGATACCAGGCGTTTCCCCCTGGAAGCTCCCTCGTGCGCTCTCCTGTTCCGACCCTGCC
GCTTACCGGATACCTGTCCGCCTTTCTCCCTTCGGGAAGCGTGGCGCTTTCTCATAGCTCACGCTGTAGG
TATCTCAGTTCGGTGTAGGTCGTTCGCTCCAAGCTGGGCTGTGTGCACGAACCCCCCGTTCAGCCCGACC
GCTGCGCCTTATCCGGTAACTATCGTCTTGAGTCCAACCCGGTAAGACACGACTTATCGCCACTGGCAGC
AGCCACTGGTAACAGGATTAGCAGAGCGAGGTATGTAGGCGGTGCTACAGAGTTCTTGAAGTGGTGGCCT
AACTACGGCTACACTAGAAGAACAGTATTTGGTATCTGCGCTCTGCTGAAGCCAGTTACCTTCGGAAAAA
GAGTTGGTAGCTCTTGATCCGGCAAACAAACCACCGCTGGTAGCGGTGGTTTTTTTGTTTGCAAGCAGCA
GATTACGCGCAGAAAAAAAGGATCTCAAGAAGATCCTTTGATCTTTTCTACGGGGTCTGACGCTCAGTGG
AACGAAAACTCACGTTAAGGGATTTTGGTCATGAGATTATCAAAAAGGATCTTCACCTAGATCCTTTTAA
ATTAAAAATGAAGTTTTAAATCAATCTAAAGTATATATGAGTAAACTTGGTCTGACAGCTCGAGGCTTGG
ATTCTCACCAATAAAAAACGCCCGGCGGCAACCGAGCGTTCTGAACAAATCCAGATGGAGTTCTGAGGTC
ATTACTGGATCTATCAACAGGAGTCCAAGCGAGCTCGATATCAAATTACGCCCCGCCCTGCCACTCGTCG
CAGTACTGTTGTAATTCATTAAGCATTCTGCCGACATGGAAGCCATCACAAACGGCATGATGAACCTGAA
TCGCCAGCGGCATCAGCACCTTGTCGCCTTGCGTATAATATTTGCCCATGGTGAAAACGGGGGCGAAGAA
GTTGTCCATATTGGCCACGTTTAAATCAAAACTGGTGAAACTCACCCAGGGATTGGCTGATACGAAAAAC
ATATTCTCAATAAACCCTTTAGGGAAATAGGCCAGGTTTTCACCGTAACACGCCACATCTTGCGAATATA
TGTGTAGAAACTGCCGGAAATCGTCGTGGTATTCACTCCAGAGTGATGAAAACGTTTCAGTTTGCTCATG
GAAAACGGTGTAACAAGGGTGAACACTATCCCATATCACCAGCTCACCGTCTTTCATTGCCATACGAAAT
TCCGGATGAGCATTCATCAGGCGGGCAAGAATGTGAATAAAGGCCGGATAAAACTTGTGCTTATTTTTCT
TTACGGTCTTTAAAAAGGCCGTAATATCCAGCTGAACGGTCTGGTTATAGGTACATTGAGCAACTGACTG
AAATGCCTCAAAATGTTCTTTACGATGCCATTGGGATATATCAACGGTGGTATATCCAGTGATTTTTTTC
TCCATTTTAGCTTCCTTAGCTCCTGAAAATCTCGATAACTCAAAAAATACGCCCGGTAGTGATCTTATTT
CATTATGGTGAAAGTTGGAACCTCTTACGTGCCCGATCAACTCGAGTGCCACCTGACGTCTAAGAAACCA
TTATTATCATGACATTAACCTATAAAAATAGGCGTATCACGAGGCAGAATTTCAGATAAAAAAAATCCTT
AGCTTTCGCTAAGGATGATTTCTGGAATTCGCGGCCGCTTCTAGAGCGATGAGTGGTCTCG
Features (pLannotate 1.2.2; 8 found; start..end, strand, type, name):
    988..1007    +  misc_feature   BioBrick suffix: universal suffix for all parts
   1008..1065    +  terminator     his operon terminator: This putative transcriptin terminator from the E. coli his operon has a 2-bp deletion introduced during synthesis. Its efficiency has not been determined.
   1260..1848    -  rep_origin     ori: high-copy-number ColE1/pMB1/pBR322/pUC origin of replication
   2031..2125    -  terminator     lambda t0 terminator: transcription terminator from phage lambda
   2149..2805    -  CDS            cat: CAT_ECOLX - Experimental evidence at protein level: Swiss-Prot protein existence level 1. This enzyme is an effector of chloramphenicol resistance in bacteria. From Escherichia coli. This protein is used as a marker in many commonly used cloning vectors, such as pACYC184.
   2806..2903    -  promoter       cat promoter: promoter of the E. coli cat gene encoding chloramphenicol acetyltransferase
   2989..3032    -  terminator     bacterial terminator: putative bacterial transcription terminator
   3035..3056    +  misc_feature   BioBrick prefix: BioBrick prefix for parts that do not start with "ATG"
