[The description below was written by a language model from this plasmid's Addgene catalogue record and pLannotate feature annotations shown in this document.]
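Description:
FB406 is a small (about 3.1 kb) synthetic-biology part plasmid from the FungalBraid 2.0 toolkit, built on the pUPD2 domestication vector. It is not an expression construct. It stores a single standardized DNA part, PamyB, the promoter of the TAKA-amylase A gene from Aspergillus oryzae, which the record describes as inducible by maltose or starch. In this type of modular cloning system, entry-level parts are typically released and combined with coding sequences and terminators to assemble transcriptional units in destination vectors. The record lists the cloning method only as restriction enzyme-based and does not name the sites used.

The annotated features all belong to the bacterial backbone. A high-copy ColE1/pUC-type origin supports propagation in E. coli, and a chloramphenicol acetyltransferase (cat) gene with its native promoter and a lambda t0 terminator provides chloramphenicol selection. The cloning region is flanked by BioBrick prefix and suffix sequences. It is also insulated by bacterial transcription terminators, including a his operon terminator, which limit read-through between the backbone and the insert. The annotation tool did not label the promoter insert itself. It presumably lies in the unannotated stretch of roughly 1 kb between the prefix and suffix, but its exact boundaries cannot be determined from the record.

The part is intended for building carbon-source-regulated expression cassettes in filamentous fungi, giving users of the toolkit an inducible promoter option for controlling genes of interest in biotechnological applications.
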