Addgene plasmid #203627: FB406
Purpose: Promoter of the TAKA-amylase A gene from A. oryzae, maltose/starch-inducible.
Depositing lab: Jose Marcos. Depositing organization: Instituto de Agroquímica y Tecnología de Alimentos (IATA-CSIC). Publication: FungalBraid 2.0: expanding the synthetic biology toolbox for the biotechnological exploitation of filamentous fungi. Moreno-Gimenez E, Gandia M, Saez Z, Manzanares P, Yenush L, Orzaez D, Marcos JF, Garrigues S. Front Bioeng Biotechnol. 2023 Aug 7;11:1222812. doi: 10.3389/fbioe.2023.1222812. eCollection 2023. PubMed 37609115.
Backbone
  Vector backbone: pUPD2
  Vector type: Synthetic Biology
Growth in bacteria
  Bacterial resistance: Chloramphenicol, 25 μg/mL
  Growth temperature: 37°C
  Growth strain: DH5alpha
  Copy number: High Copy
Gene/Insert
  Gene/Insert name: PamyB
  Species: A. oryzae
  Cloning method: Restriction Enzyme; 5′ cloning site unknown (unknown if destroyed)
Terms and licenses: Academic/Nonprofit Terms; Industry Terms: Not Available to Industry
How to cite: FB406 was a gift from Jose Marcos (Addgene plasmid # 203627 ; http://n2t.net/addgene:203627 ; RRID:Addgene_203627)
